Addgene plasmid #48008: pICH47811
Purpose: (Empty Backbone)
Depositing lab: Sylvestre Marillonnet. Depositing organization: Leibniz Institute of Plant Biochemistry (IPB). Publication: A modular cloning system for standardized assembly of multigene constructs. Weber E, Engler C, Gruetzner R, Werner S, Marillonnet S. PLoS One. 2011 Feb 18;6(2):e16765. doi: 10.1371/journal.pone.0016765. PubMed 21364738.
Backbone
  Vector backbone: derived from pBIN19 and pUC19
  Backbone manufacturer: self-made
  Backbone size (bp): 4356
  Vector type: Unspecified
  Selectable markers: LacZ alpha
Growth in bacteria
  Bacterial resistance: Ampicillin, 100 μg/mL
  Growth temperature: 37°C
  Growth strain: DH10B
  Copy number: High Copy
Gene/Insert
  Gene/Insert name: None
Terms and licenses: Academic/Nonprofit Terms; Industry Terms: Not Available to Industry
Depositor comments: level 1 cloning vector, replicates in E.coli and Agrobacterium, binary vector for Agrobacterium T-DNA delivery to plant cells
How to cite: pICH47811 was a gift from Sylvestre Marillonnet (Addgene plasmid # 48008 ; http://n2t.net/addgene:48008 ; RRID:Addgene_48008)
