[The description below was written by a language model from this plasmid's Addgene catalogue record and pLannotate feature annotations shown in this document.]
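Description:
pICH47811 is an empty level 1 acceptor vector from a modular (MoClo-type) cloning system for standardized assembly of multigene constructs. It is also a binary vector for Agrobacterium-mediated T-DNA delivery into plant cells. The backbone is described as self-made and derived from pBIN19 and pUC19, and the annotated features reflect both parents. A high-copy ColE1/pUC origin supports propagation in E. coli. The incP oriV, together with the trfA replication initiator gene, provides broad-host-range replication and so allows maintenance in Agrobacterium. Bacterial selection is by ampicillin/carbenicillin resistance from bla under its own promoter. Short fragments annotated as TetR, bom and lacI appear to be remnants of the parental plasmids rather than functional parts.

No insert is carried. On the circular map, the region between the nopaline C58-type right and left T-DNA border repeats holds a lacZα cassette. This cassette comprises the CAP binding site, lac promoter, lac operator, a pUC18/19-type multiple cloning site and a lacZα fragment. LacZα is listed as the selectable marker, so the cassette serves as a blue/white screening placeholder that is displaced when assembled parts are cloned in. White colonies therefore indicate successful assembly, and the assembled transcription unit ends up between the borders, ready for transfer to plants. The record does not state the restriction sites or fusion overhangs used for assembly, nor the position or orientation this vector specifies in later multigene assemblies. No plant selectable marker is annotated. The catalogue gives a backbone size of 4,356 bp, whereas the depositor's full sequence is 4,968 nt. The record does not explain the difference, though the lacZα cassette may account for it.
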