Features (pLannotate 1.2.2; 15 found; start..end, strand, type, name):
     76..100     -  misc_feature   LB T-DNA repeat: left border repeat from nopaline C58 T-DNA
    192..823     +  rep_origin     oriV: incP origin of replication
    910..1014    +  promoter       AmpR promoter: bla
   1015..1875    +  CDS            AmpR: β-lactamase; bla; confers resistance to ampicillin, carbenicillin, and related antibiotics
   2046..2634    +  rep_origin     ori: high-copy-number ColE1/pMB1/pBR322/pUC origin of replication
   2970..4115    +  CDS            trfA: TRFA_ECOLX - Experimental evidence at protein level: Swiss-Prot protein existence level 1. Also involved in plasmid copy number control, promoting intermolecular coupling of protein bound iterons at oriV, which inhibits replication initiation. From Escherichia coli.
   4142..4162    +  CDS            TetR (fragment): tetracycline resistance regulatory protein; tetR
   4274..4298    -  misc_feature   RB T-DNA repeat: right border repeat from nopaline C58 T-DNA
   4431..4530    +  misc_feature   bom (fragment): basis of mobility region from pBR322
   4536..4693    -  CDS            lacZα (fragment): LacZα fragment of β-galactosidase; lacZ fragment
   4690..4746    +  misc_feature   MCS: pUC18/19 multiple cloning site
   4783..4799    -  protein_bind   lac operator: The lac repressor binds to the lac operator to inhibit transcription in E. coli. This inhibition can be relieved by adding lactose or isopropyl-β-D-thiogalactopyranoside (IPTG). lac repressor encoded by lacI
   4807..4837    -  promoter       lac promoter: promoter for the E. coli lac operon
   4852..4873    -  protein_bind   CAP binding site: CAP binding activates transcription in the presence of cAMP. E. coli catabolite activator protein
   4886..4928    -  CDS            lacI (fragment): lac repressor; lacI; The lac repressor binds to the lac operator to inhibit transcription in E. coli. This inhibition can be relieved by adding lactose or isopropyl-β-D-thiogalactopyranoside (IPTG).
>Addgene plasmid #48008 | pICH47811 | depositor full sequence | sequence record 69008 | Full Sequence
GTGGGGCCCACTGCATCCACCCCAGTACATTAAAAACGTCCGCAATGTGTTATTAAGTTGTCTAAGCGTC
AATTTGTTTACACCACAATATATCCTGCCACCAGCCAGCCAACAGCTCCCCGACCGGCAGCTCGGCACAA
AATCACCACTCGATACAGGCAGCCCATCAGTCAGATCAGGATCTCCTTTGCGACGCTCACCGGGCTGGTT
GCCCTCGCCGCTGGGCTGGCGGCCGTCTATGGCCCTGCAAACGCGCCAGAAACGCCGTCGAAGCCGTGTG
CGAGACACCGCGGCCGCCGGCGTTGTGGATACCTCGCGGAAAACTTGGCCCTCACTGACAGATGAGGGGC
GGACGTTGACACTTGAGGGGCCGACTCACCCGGCGCGGCGTTGACAGATGAGGGGCAGGCTCGATTTCGG
CCGGCGACGTGGAGCTGGCCAGCCTCGCAAATCGGCGAAAACGCCTGATTTTACGCGAGTTTCCCACAGA
TGATGTGGACAAGCCTGGGGATAAGTGCCCTGCGGTATTGACACTTGAGGGGCGCGACTACTGACAGATG
AGGGGCGCGATCCTTGACACTTGAGGGGCAGAGTGCTGACAGATGAGGGGCGCACCTATTGACATTTGAG
GGGCTGTCCACAGGCAGAAAATCCAGCATTTGCAAGGGTTTCCGCCCGTTTTTCGGCCACCGCTAACCTG
TCTTTTAACCTGCTTTTAAACCAATATTTATAAACCTTGTTTTTAACCAGGGCTGCGCCCTGTGCGCGTG
ACCGCGCACGCCGAAGGGGGGTGCCCCCCCTTCTCGAACCCTCCCGGCCCGCTAACGCGGGCCTCCCATC
CCCCCAGGGGCTGCGCCCCTCGGCCGCGAACGGCCTCACCCCAAAAATGGCAGCGCTGGCCAATTCGTGC
GCGGAACCCCTATTTGTTTATTTTTCTAAATACATTCAAATATGTATCCGCTCATGAGACAATAACCCTG
ATAAATGCTTCAATAATATTGAAAAAGGAAGAGTATGAGTATTCAACATTTCCGTGTCGCCCTTATTCCC
TTTTTTGCGGCATTTTGCCTTCCTGTTTTTGCTCACCCAGAAACGCTGGTGAAAGTAAAAGATGCTGAAG
ATCAGTTGGGTGCACGAGTGGGTTACATCGAACTGGATCTCAACAGCGGTAAGATCCTTGAGAGTTTTCG
CCCCGAAGAACGTTTTCCAATGATGAGCACTTTTAAAGTTCTGCTATGTGGCGCGGTATTATCCCGTATT
GACGCCGGGCAAGAGCAACTCGGTCGCCGCATACACTATTCTCAGAATGACTTGGTTGAGTACTCACCAG
TCACAGAAAAGCATCTTACGGATGGCATGACAGTAAGAGAATTATGCAGTGCTGCCATAACCATGAGTGA
TAACACTGCGGCCAACTTACTTCTGACAACGATCGGAGGACCGAAGGAGCTAACCGCTTTTTTGCACAAC
ATGGGGGATCATGTAACTCGCCTTGATCGTTGGGAACCGGAGCTGAATGAAGCCATACCAAACGACGAGC
GTGACACCACGATGCCTGTAGCAATGGCAACAACGTTGCGCAAACTATTAACTGGCGAACTACTTACTCT
AGCTTCCCGGCAACAATTAATAGACTGGATGGAGGCGGATAAAGTTGCAGGACCACTTCTGCGCTCGGCC
CTTCCGGCTGGCTGGTTTATTGCTGATAAATCTGGAGCCGGTGAGCGTGGTTCTCGCGGTATCATTGCAG
CACTGGGGCCAGATGGTAAGCCCTCCCGTATCGTAGTTATCTACACGACGGGGAGTCAGGCAACTATGGA
TGAACGAAATAGACAGATCGCTGAGATAGGTGCCTCACTGATTAAGCATTGGTAACTGTCAGACCAAGTT
TACTCATATATACTTTAGATTGATTTAAAACTTCATTTTTAATTTAAAAGGATCTAGGTGAAGATCCTTT
TTGATAATCTCATGACCAAAATCCCTTAACGTGAGTTTTCGTTCCACTGAGCGTCAGACCCCGTAGAAAA
GATCAAAGGATCTTCTTGAGATCCTTTTTTTCTGCGCGTAATCTGCTGCTTGCAAACAAAAAAACCACCG
CTACCAGCGGTGGTTTGTTTGCCGGATCAAGAGCTACCAACTCTTTTTCCGAAGGTAACTGGCTTCAGCA
GAGCGCAGATACCAAATACTGTCCTTCTAGTGTAGCCGTAGTTAGGCCACCACTTCAAGAACTCTGTAGC
ACCGCCTACATACCTCGCTCTGCTAATCCTGTTACCAGTGGCTGCTGCCAGTGGCGATAAGTCGTGTCTT
ACCGGGTTGGACTCAAGACGATAGTTACCGGATAAGGCGCAGCGGTCGGGCTGAACGGGGGGTTCGTGCA
CACAGCCCAGCTTGGAGCGAACGACCTACACCGAACTGAGATACCTACAGCGTGAGCTATGAGAAAGCGC
CACGCTTCCCGAAGGGAGAAAGGCGGACAGGTATCCGGTAAGCGGCAGGGTCGGAACAGGAGAGCGCACG
AGGGAGCTTCCAGGGGGAAACGCCTGGTATCTTTATAGTCCTGTCGGGTTTCGCCACCTCTGACTTGAGC
GTCGATTTTTGTGATGCTCGTCAGGGGGGCGGAGCCTATGGAAAAACGCCAGCAACGCGGCCTTTTTACG
GTTCCTGGCAGATCCTAGATGTGGCGCAACGATGCCGGCGACAAGCAGGAGCGCACCGACTTCTTCCGCA
TCAAGTGTTTTGGCTCTCAGGCCGAGGCCCACGGCAAGTATTTGGGCAAGGGGTCGCTGGTATTCGTGCA
GGGCAAGATTCGGAATACCAAGTACGAGAAGGACGGCCAGACGGTCTACGGGACCGACTTCATTGCCGAT
AAGGTGGATTATCTGGACACCAAGGCACCAGGCGGGTCAAATCAGGAATAAGGGCACATTGCCCCGGCGT
GAGTCGGGGCAATCCCGCAAGGAGGGTGAATGAATCGGACGTTTGACCGGAAGGCATACAGGCAAGAACT
GATCGACGCGGGGTTTTCCGCCGAGGATGCCGAAACCATCGCAAGCCGCACCGTCATGCGTGCGCCCCGC
GAAACCTTCCAGTCCGTCGGCTCGATGGTCCAGCAAGCTACGGCCAAGATCGAGCGCGACAGCGTGCAAC
TGGCTCCCCCTGCCCTGCCCGCGCCATCGGCCGCCGTGGAGCGTTCGCGTCGTCTTGAACAGGAGGCGGC
AGGTTTGGCGAAGTCGATGACCATCGACACGCGAGGAACTATGACGACCAAGAAGCGAAAAACCGCCGGC
GAGGACCTGGCAAAACAGGTCAGCGAGGCCAAGCAGGCCGCGTTGCTGAAACACACGAAGCAGCAGATCA
AGGAAATGCAGCTTTCCTTGTTCGATATTGCGCCGTGGCCGGACACGATGCGAGCGATGCCAAACGACAC
GGCCCGCTCTGCCCTGTTCACCACGCGCAACAAGAAAATCCCGCGCGAGGCGCTGCAAAACAAGGTCATT
TTCCACGTCAACAAGGACGTGAAGATCACCTACACCGGCGTCGAGCTGCGGGCCGACGATGACGAACTGG
TGTGGCAGCAGGTGTTGGAGTACGCGAAGCGCACCCCTATCGGCGAGCCGATCACCTTCACGTTCTACGA
GCTTTGCCAGGACCTGGGCTGGTCGATCAATGGCCGGTATTACACGAAGGCCGAGGAATGCCTGTCGCGC
CTACAGGCGACGGCGATGGGCTTCACGTCCGACCGCGTTGGGCACCTGGAATCGGTGTCGCTGCTGCACC
GCTTCCGCGTCCTGGACCGTGGCAAGAAAACGTCCCGTTGCCAGGTCCTGATCGACGAGGAAATCGTCGT
GCTGTTTGCTGGCGACCACTACACGAAATTCATATGGGAGAAGTACCGCAAGCTGTCGCCGACGGCCCGA
CGGATGTTCGACTATTTCAGCTCGCACCGGGAGCCGTACCCGCTCAAGCTGGAAACCTTCCGCCTCATGT
GCGGATCGGATTCCACCCGCGTGAAGAAGTGGCGCGAGCAGGTCGGCGAAGCCTGCGAAGAGTTGCGAGG
CAGCGGCCTGGTGGAACACGCCTGGGTCAATGATGACCTGGTGCATTGCAAACGCTAGGGCCTTGTGGGG
TCAGTTCCGGCTGGGGGTTCAGCAGCCAGCGCCTGATCTGGGGAACCCTGTGGTTGGCATGCACATACAA
ATGGACGAACGGATAAACCTTTTCACGCCCTTTTAAATATCCGATTATTCTAATAAACGCTCTTTTCTCT
TAGGTTTACCCGCCAATATATCCTGTCAAACACTGATAGTTTAAACCACTTCGTGCAGAAGACAATAGTG
GAGTGAGACCGTCACAGCTTGTCTGTAAGCGGATGCCGGGAGCAGACAAGCCCGTCAGGGCGCGTCAGCG
GGTGTTGGCGGGTGTCGGGGCTGGCTTAACTATGCGGCATCAGAGCAGATTGTACTGAGAGTGCACCATA
TGCGGTGTGAAATACCGCACAGATGCGTAAGGAGAAAATACCGCATCAGGCGCCATTCGCCATTCAGGCT
GCGCAACTGTTGGGAAGGGCGATCGGTGCGGGCCTCTTCGCTATTACGCCAGCTGGCGAAAGGGGGATGT
GCTGCAAGGCGATTAAGTTGGGTAACGCCAGGGTTTTCCCAGTCACGACGTTGTAAAACGACGGCCAGTG
AATTCGAGCTCGGTACCCGGGGATCCTCTAGAGTCGACCTGCAGGCATGCAAGCTTGGCGTAATCATGGT
CATAGCTGTTTCCTGTGTGAAATTGTTATCCGCTCACAATTCCACACAACATACGAGCCGGAAGCATAAA
GTGTAAAGCCTGGGGTGCCTAATGAGTGAGCTAACTCACATTAATTGCGTTGCGCTCACTGCCCGCTTTC
CAGTCGGCAAACCTGTCGTGCCAGCTGCGGTCTCACGCTAAGCTTGAATTCTTGCTTGTCTTCACAGA
