>Addgene plasmid #48008 | pICH47811 | addgene partial sequence | sequence record 74322 | RB-F1 5'-ggataaaccttttcacgccc-3'
TTCTAATAAACGCTCTTTTCTCTTAGGTTTACCCGCCAATATATCCTGTCAAACACTGATAGTTTAAACC
ACTTCGTGCAGAAGACAATAGTGGAGTGAGACCGTCACAGCTTGTCTGTAAGCGGATGCCGGGAGCAGAC
AAGCCCGTCAGGGCGCGTCAGCGGGTGTTGGCGGGTGTCGGGGCTGGCTTAACTATGCGGCATCAGAGCA
GATTGTACTGAGAGTGCACCATATGCGGTGTGAAATACCGCACAGATGCGTAAGGAGAAAATACCGCATC
AGGCGCCATTCGCCATTCAGGCTGCGCAACTGTTGGGAAGGGCGATCGGTGCGGGCCTCTTCGCTATTAC
GCCAGCTGGCGAAAGGGGGATGTGCTGCAAGGCGATTAAGTTGGGTAACGCCAGGGTTTTCCCAGTCACG
ACGTTGTAAAACGACGGCCAGTGAATTCGAGCTCGGTACCCGGGGATCCTCTAGAGTCGACCTGCAGGCA
TGCAAGCTTGGCGTAATCATGGTCATAGCTGTTTCCTGTGTGAAATTGTTATCCGCTCACAATTCCACAC
AACATACGAGCCGGAAGCATAAAGTGTAAAGCCTGGGGTGCCTAATGAGTGAGCTAACTCACATTAATTG
CGTTGCGCTCACTGCCCGCTTTCCAGTCGGGAAACCTGTCGTGCCAGCTGCGGTCTCACGCTAAGCTTGA
ATTCTTGCTTGTCTTCACAGAGTGGGGCCCACTGCATCCACCCCAGTACATTAAAAACGTCCGCAATGTG
TTATTAAGTTGTCTAAGCGTCAATTTGTTTACACCACAATATATCCTGCCACCAGCCAGCCAACAGCTCC
CCGACCGGCAGCTCGGCACAAAATCACCACTCGATACAGGCAGCCCATCAGTCAGATCAGGATCTCCTTT
GCGACGCTCACCGGGCTGGTTGCCCTCGCCGCTGGGCTGGCGGCCGTCTATGGCCCTGCAAACGCGCCAG
AAACGCCGTCGAAGC
